>Addgene plasmid #241498 | pMIHP-16187 AU1.OLLAS.VSVG | addgene full sequence | sequence record 481834 | Addgene NGS Result
TTTTCCCAGTCACGACGTTGTAAAACGACGGCGCAAGGAATGGTGCATGCAAGGAGATGGCGCCCAACAG
TCCCCCGGCCACGGGGCCTGCCACCATACCCACGCCGAAACAAGCGCTCATGAGCCCGAAGTGGCGAGCC
CGATCTTCCCCATCGGTGATGTCGGCGATATAGGCGCCAGCAACCGCACCTGTGGCGCCGGTGATGCCGG
CCACGATGCGTCCGGCGTAGAGGCGATTAGTCCAATTTGTTAAAGACAGGATATCAGTGGTCCAGGCTCT
AGTTTTGACTCAACAATATCACCAGCTGAAGCCTATAGAGTACGAGCCATAGATAAAATAAAAGATTTTA
TTTAGTCTCCAGAAAAAGGGGGGAATGAAAGACCCCACCTGTAGGTTTGGCAAGCTAGCTTAAGTAACGC
CATTTTGCAAGGCATGGAAAATACATAACTGAGAATAGAGAAGTTCAGATCAAGGTTAGGAACAGAGAGA
CAGCAGAATATGGGCCAAACAGGATATCTGTGGTAAGCAGTTCCTGCCCCGGCTCAGGGCCAAGAACAGA
TGGTCCCCAGATGCGGTCCCGCCCTCAGCAGTTTCTAGAGAACCATCAGATGTTTCCAGGGTGCCCCAAG
GACCTGAAATGACCCTGTGCCTTATTTGAACTAACCAATCAGTTCGCTTCTCGCTTCTGTTCGCGCGCTT
CTGCTCCCCGAGCTCAATAAAAGAGCCCACAACCCCTCACTCGGCGCGCCAGTCCTCCGATAGACTGCGT
CGCCCGGGTACCCGTATTCCCAATAAAGCCTCTTGCTGTTTGCATCCGAATCGTGGACTCGCTGATCCTT
GGGAGGGTCTCCTCAGATTGATTGACTGCCCACCTCGGGGGTCTTTCATTTGGAGGTTCCACCGAGATTT
GGAGACCCCTGCCCAGGGACCACCGACCCCCCCGCCGGGAGGTAAGCTGGCCAGCGGTCGTTTCGTGTCT
GTCTCTGTCTTTGTGCGTGTTTGTGCCGGCATCTAATGTTTGCGCCTGCGTCTGTACTAGTTAGCTAACT
AGCTCTGTATCTGGCGGACCCGTGGTGGAACTGACGAGTTCTGAACACCCGGCCGCAACCCTGGGAGACG
TCCCAGGGACTTTGGGGGCCGTTTTTGTGGCCCGACCTGAGGAAGGGAGTCGATGTGGAATCCGACCCCG
TCAGGATATGTGGTTCTGGTAGGAGACGAGAACCTAAAACAGTTCCCGCCTCCGTCTGAATTTTTGCTTT
CGGTTTGGAACCGAAGCCGCGCGTCTTGTCTGCTGCAGCGCTGCAGCATCGTTCTGTGTTGTCTCTGTCT
GACTGTGTTTCTGTATTTGTCTGAAAATTAGGGCCAGACTGTTACCACTCCCTTAAGTTTGACCTTAGGT
CACTGGAAAGATGTCGAGCGGATCGCTCACAACCAGTCGGTAGATGTCAAGAAGAGACGTTGGGTTACCT
TCTGCTCTGCAGAATGGCCAACCTTTAACGTCGGATGGCCGCGAGACGGCACCTTTAACCGAGACCTCAT
CACCCAGGTTAAGATCAAGGTCTTTTCACCTGGCCCGCATGGACACCCAGACCAGGTCCCCTACATCGTG
ACCTGGGAAGCCTTGGCTTTTGACCCCCCTCCCTGGGTCAAGCCCTTTGTACACCCTAAGCCTCCGCCTC
CTCTTCCTCCATCCGCCCCGTCTCTCCCCCTTGAACCTCCTCGTTCGACCCCGCCTCGATCCTCCCTTTA
TCCAGCCCTCACTCCTTCTCTAGGCGCCGGAATTCCGAACAGTCTTCCGTAATAGAAGACACAAGGCTCG
AGCGGGATCAATTCCGCCCCCCCCCTAACGTTACTGGCCGAAGCCGCTTGGAATAAGGCCGGTGTGCGTT
TGTCTATATGTTATTTTCCACCATATTGCCGTCTTTTGGCAATGTGAGGGCCCGGAAACCTGGCCCTGTC
TTCTTGACGAGCATTCCTAGGGGTCTTTCCCCTCTCGCCAAAGGAATGCAAGGTCTGTTGAATGTCGTGA
AGGAAGCAGTTCCTCTGGAAGCTTCTTGAAGACAAACAACGTCTGTAGCGACCCTTTGCAGGCAGCGGAA
CCCCCCACCTGGCGACAGGTGCCTCTGCGGCCAAAAGCCACGTGTATAAGATACACCTGCAAAGGCGGCA
CAACCCCAGTGCCACGTTGTGAGTTGGATAGTTGTGGAAAGAGTCAAATGGCTCTCCTCAAGCGTATTCA
ACAAGGGGCTGAAGGATGCCCAGAAGGTACCCCATTGTATGGGATCTGATCTGGGGCCTCGGTGCACATG
CTTTACATGTGTTTAGTCGAGGTTAAAAAAACGTCTAGGCCCCCCGAACCACGGGGACGTGGTTTTCCTT
TGAAAAACACGATAATACCATGCCAGAGCCTTCTAAGTCTGCACCAGCCCCTAAGAAGGGATCTAAGAAA
GCCATCTCTAAGGCGCAGAAGAAGGATGGCAAGAAGCGCAAGCGCAGCCGCAAGGAGAGCTATTCGGTGT
ACGTGTACAAGGTGCTGAAGCAAGTGCACCCCGACACCGGCATCTCCTCCAAGGCCATGGGCATCATGAA
CTCGTTCGTGAACGACATCTTCGAGCGCATCGCGAGCGAGGCGTCCCGCCTGGCGCATTACAACAAGCGC
TCGACCATCACGTCCCGGGAGATCCAGACGGCCGTGCGCCTGCTGCTGCCCGGGGAGCTGGCCAAGCACG
CCGTGTCGGAGGGCACTAAGGCCGTCACCAAGTACACCAGCTCCAAGGACCCACCGGTCGCCACCGGATC
CACGGTCGCCACCATGGGCGACACCTATCGGTACATTGGAGGAGGCGGGGGAGGGAGCGGCTTCGCCAAC
GAGCTGGGCCCCAGGCTGATGGGCAAGTGCGGAGGAGGCGGGGGAGGGTATACAGATATCGAAATGAATA
GACTCGGAAAGGGCATGCTGATGGTGTAAGCGGCCGCGACTCTAGAGTCGACCTGCAGGCATGCAAGCTT
CAGGTAGCCGGCTAACGTTAACAACCGGTACCTCTAGAACTATAGCTAGCATGCGCAAATTTAAAGCGCT
GATATCGATAAAATAAAAGATTTTATTTAGTCTCCAGAAAAAGGGGGGAATGAAAGACCCCACCTGTAGG
TTTGGCAAGCTAGCTTAAGTAACGCCATTTTGCAAGGCATGGAAAATACATAACTGAGAATAGAGAAGTT
CAGATCAAGGTTAGGAACAGAGAGACAGCAGAATATGGGCCAAACAGGATATCTGTGGTAAGCAGTTCCT
GCCCCGGCTCAGGGCCAAGAACAGATGGTCCCCAGATGCGGTCCCGCCCTCAGCAGTTTCTAGAGAACCA
TCAGATGTTTCCAGGGTGCCCCAAGGACCTGAAATGACCCTGTGCCTTATTTGAACTAACCAATCAGTTC
GCTTCTCGCTTCTGTTCGCGCGCTTCTGCTCCCCGAGCTCAATAAAAGAGCCCACAACCCCTCACTCGGC
GCGCCAGTCCTCCGATAGACTGCGTCGCCCGGGTACCCGTGTATCCAATAAACCCTCTTGCAGTTGCATC
CGACTTGTGGTCTCGCTGTTCCTTGGGAGGGTCTCCTCTGAGTGATTGACTACCCGTCAGCGGGGGTCTT
TCATGGGTAACAGTTTCTTGAAGTTGGAGAACAACATTCTGAGGGTAGGAGTCGAATATTAAGTAATCCT
GACTCAATTAGCCACTGTTTTGAATCCACATACTCCAATACTCCTGAAATAGTTCATTATGGACAGCGCA
GAAAGAGCTGGGGAGAATTGTGAAATTGTTATCCGCTCACAATTCCACACAACATACGAGCCGGAAGCAT
AAAGTGTAAAGCCTGGGGTGCCTAATGAGTGAGCTAACTCACATTAATTGCGTTGCGCTCACTGCCCGCT
TTCCAGTCGGGAAACCTGTCGTGCCAGCTGCATTAATGAATCGGCCAACGCGCGGGGAGAGGCGGTTTGC
GTATTGGGCGCTCTTCCGCTTCCTCGCTCACTGACTCGCTGCGCTCGGTCGTTCGGCTGCGGCGAGCGGT
ATCAGCTCACTCAAAGGCGGTAATACGGTTATCCACAGAATCAGGGGATAACGCAGGAAAGAACATGTGA
GCAAAAGGCCAGCAAAAGGCCAGGAACCGTAAAAAGGCCGCGTTGCTGGCGTTTTTCCATAGGCTCCGCC
CCCCTGACGAGCATCACAAAAATCGACGCTCAAGTCAGAGGTGGCGAAACCCGACAGGACTATAAAGATA
CCAGGCGTTTCCCCCTGGAAGCTCCCTCGTGCGCTCTCCTGTTCCGACCCTGCCGCTTACCGGATACCTG
TCCGCCTTTCTCCCTTCGGGAAGCGTGGCGCTTTCTCATAGCTCACGCTGTAGGTATCTCAGTTCGGTGT
AGGTCGTTCGCTCCAAGCTGGGCTGTGTGCACGAACCCCCCGTTCAGCCCGACCGCTGCGCCTTATCCGG
TAACTATCGTCTTGAGTCCAACCCGGTAAGACACGACTTATCGCCACTGGCAGCAGCCACTGGTAACAGG
ATTAGCAGAGCGAGGTATGTAGGCGGTGCTACAGAGTTCTTGAAGTGGTGGCCTAACTACGGCTACACTA
GAAGAACAGTATTTGGTATCTGCGCTCTGCTGAAGCCAGTTACCTTCGGAAAAAGAGTTGGTAGCTCTTG
ATCCGGCAAACAAACCACCGCTGGTAGCGGTGGTTTTTTTGTTTGCAAGCAGCAGATTACGCGCAGAAAA
AAAGGATCTCAAGAAGATCCTTTGATCTTTTCTACGGGGTCTGACGCTCAGTGGAACGAAAACTCACGTT
AAGGGATTTTGGTCATGAGATTATCAAAAAGGATCTTCACCTAGATCCTTTTAAATTAAAAATGAAGTTT
TAAATCAATCTAAAGTATATATGAGTAAACTTGGTCTGACAGTTACCAATGCTTAATCAGTGAGGCACCT
ATCTCAGCGATCTGTCTATTTCGTTCATCCATAGTTGCCTGACTCCCCGTCGTGTAGATAACTACGATAC
GGGAGGGCTTACCATCTGGCCCCAGTGCTGCAATGATACCGCGAGACCCACGCTCACCGGCTCCAGATTT
ATCAGCAATAAACCAGCCAGCCGGAAGGGCCGAGCGCAGAAGTGGTCCTGCAACTTTATCCGCCTCCATC
CAGTCTATTAATTGTTGCCGGGAAGCTAGAGTAAGTAGTTCGCCAGTTAATAGTTTGCGCAACGTTGTTG
CCATTGCTACAGGCATCGTGGTGTCACGCTCGTCGTTTGGTATGGCTTCATTCAGCTCCGGTTCCCAACG
ATCAAGGCGAGTTACATGATCCCCCATGTTGTGCAAAAAAGCGGTTAGCTCCTTCGGTCCTCCGATCGTT
GTCAGAAGTAAGTTGGCCGCAGTGTTATCACTCATGGTTATGGCAGCACTGCATAATTCTCTTACTGTCA
TGCCATCCGTAAGATGCTTTTCTGTGACTGGTGAGTACTCAACCAAGTCATTCTGAGAATAGTGTATGCG
GCGACCGAGTTGCTCTTGCCCGGCGTCAATACGGGATAATACCGCGCCACATAGCAGAACTTTAAAAGTG
CTCATCATTGGAAAACGTTCTTCGGGGCGAAAACTCTCAAGGATCTTACCGCTGTTGAGATCCAGTTCGA
TGTAACCCACTCGTGCACCCAACTGATCTTCAGCATCTTTTACTTTCACCAGCGTTTCTGGGTGAGCAAA
AACAGGAAGGCAAAATGCCGCAAAAAAGGGAATAAGGGCGACACGGAAATGTTGAATACTCATACTCTTC
CTTTTTCAATATTATTGAAGCATTTATCAGGGTTATTGTCTCATGAGCGGATACATATTTGAATGTATTT
AGAAAAATAAACAAATAGGGGTTCCGCGCACATTTCCCCGAAAAGTGCCACCTGACGTCTAAGAAACCAT
TATTATCATGACATTAACCTATAAAAATAGGCGTATCACGAGGCCCTTTCGTCTCGCGCGTTTCGGTGAT
GACGGTGAAAACCTCTGACACATGCAGCTCCCGGAGACGGTCACAGCTTGTCTGTAAGCGGATGCCGGGA
GCAGACAAGCCCGTCAGGGCGCGTCAGCGGGTGTTGGCGGGTGTCGGGGCTGGCTTAACTATGCGGCATC
AGAGCAGATTGTACTGAGAGTGCACCATATGCGGTGTGAAATACCGCACAGATGCGTAAGGAGAAAATAC
CGCATCAGGCGCCATTCGCCATTCAGGCTGCGCAACTGTTGGGAAGGGCGATCGGTGCGGGCCTCTTCGC
TATTACGCCAGCTGGCGAAAGGGGGATGTGCTGCAAGGCGATTAAGTTGGGTAACGCCAGGG
Features (pLannotate 1.2.2; 19 found; start..end, strand, type, name):
     32..233     -  CDS            TcR (fragment): tetracycline efflux protein; tet; confers resistance to tetracycline
    234..332     +  CDS            env (fragment): murine leukemia virus gPr80 envelope polyprotein precursor; env; proteolytically cleaved into gp70SU and p15TM subunits
    374..890     +  LTR            5' LTR: 5' long terminal repeat from murine embryonic stem cell virus
    954..1295    +  misc_feature   MESV Ψ: packaging signal of murine embryonic stem cell virus
   1362..1778    +  CDS            gag (truncated): truncated Moloney murine leukemia virus (MMLV) gag gene lacking the start codon
   1837..2397    +  misc_feature   IRES: internal ribosome entry site (IRES) of the encephalomyocarditis virus (EMCV)
   2400..2777    +  CDS            H2bc3: H2B1B_MOUSE - Also known as Hist1h2bb Experimental evidence at protein level: Swiss-Prot protein existence level 1. Core component of nucleosome. Nucleosomes wrap and compact DNA into chromatin, limiting DNA accessibility to the cellular machineries which require DNA as a template. Histones thereby play a central role in transcription regulation, DNA repair, DNA replication and chromosomal stability. DNA accessibility is regulated via a complex set of post-translational modifications of histones, also called histone code, and nucleosome remodeling. From Mus musculus (Mouse).
   2980..3010    +  misc_feature   MCS (fragment): pUC18/19 multiple cloning site
   3130..3644    +  LTR            3' LTR: 3' long terminal repeat from murine embryonic stem cell virus
   3806..3822    -  protein_bind   lac operator: The lac repressor binds to the lac operator to inhibit transcription in E. coli. This inhibition can be relieved by adding lactose or isopropyl-β-D-thiogalactopyranoside (IPTG). lac repressor encoded by lacI
   3830..3860    -  promoter       lac promoter: promoter for the E. coli lac operon
   3875..3896    -  protein_bind   CAP binding site: CAP binding activates transcription in the presence of cAMP. E. coli catabolite activator protein
   3909..4001    -  CDS            lacI (fragment): lac repressor; lacI; The lac repressor binds to the lac operator to inhibit transcription in E. coli. This inhibition can be relieved by adding lactose or isopropyl-β-D-thiogalactopyranoside (IPTG).
   4184..4772    -  rep_origin     ori: high-copy-number ColE1/pMB1/pBR322/pUC origin of replication
   4943..5803    -  CDS            AmpR: β-lactamase; bla; confers resistance to ampicillin, carbenicillin, and related antibiotics
   5804..5908    -  promoter       AmpR promoter: bla
   6003..6038    +  CDS            rop (fragment): Rop protein, which maintains plasmids at low copy number; rop
   6140..6239    +  misc_feature   bom (fragment): basis of mobility region from pBR322
   6245..32      -  CDS            lacZα (fragment) (across the origin): LacZα fragment of β-galactosidase; lacZ fragment
