[The description below was written by a language model from this plasmid's Addgene catalogue record and pLannotate feature annotations shown in this document.]
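Description:
pMIHP-16187 AU1.OLLAS.VSVG is a 6.4 kb gammaretroviral transfer plasmid deposited as an empty backbone, one member of a "Flow Code" set of epitope-barcoded vectors that the record says was built from pro-code vectors. It is maintained in E. coli through a high-copy ColE1/pUC-type origin and an ampicillin resistance gene (β-lactamase with its own promoter). The depositor recommends recombination-deficient "stable" strains, which is common practice for plasmids carrying direct LTR repeats. Short fragments of TcR, rop, bom, lacI, lacZα and MLV env in the annotation are non-functional remnants of earlier cloning backbones.

The viral cassette is flanked by 5' and 3' long terminal repeats from murine embryonic stem cell virus. The MESV Ψ packaging signal and a truncated, start-codon-less MMLV gag segment follow the 5' LTR, and together they support efficient packaging of the genomic RNA when gag-pol and envelope functions are supplied in trans. Downstream lies an EMCV IRES followed directly by a mouse histone H2B (H2bc3) coding sequence. No separate internal promoter is annotated, so expression presumably comes from the 5' LTR. The catalogue lists AU1, OLLAS and VSVG as tags. The feature table does not annotate them individually, but an unannotated stretch after H2B and before a residual MCS fragment may hold them. If so, the histone would act as a nuclear scaffold displaying a three-epitope combination detectable by antibody staining, although the record does not confirm this arrangement.

The region between gag and the IRES appears to be where a user's gene would be inserted, so that the coded reporter is co-translated from the same transcript. The stated purpose, use "with mRNAs", is not explained further. The associated publication concerns tissue-resident regulatory T cells.
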