Addgene plasmid #241498: pMIHP-16187 AU1.OLLAS.VSVG
Purpose: (Empty Backbone) AU1.OLLAS.VSVG Flow Code Plasmid This plasmid is to be used with mRNAs.
Depositing lab: Adrian Liston. Depositing organization: Babraham Institute. Publication: The tissue-resident regulatory T cell pool is shaped by transient multi-tissue migration and a conserved residency program. Burton OT, Bricard O, Tareen S, Gergelits V, Andrews S, Biggins L, Roca CP, Whyte C, Junius S, Brajic A, Pasciuto E, Ali M, Lemaitre P, Schlenner SM, Ishigame H, Brown BD, Dooley J, Liston A. Immunity. 2024 Jul 9;57(7):1586-1602.e10. doi: 10.1016/j.immuni.2024.05.023. Epub 2024 Jun 18. PubMed 38897202.
Backbone
  Vector backbone: Retroviral plasmid
  Vector type: Retroviral
  Tag / fusion protein: AU1; OLLAS; VSVG
Growth in bacteria
  Bacterial resistance: Ampicillin, 100 μg/mL
  Growth temperature: 30°C
  Growth strain: NEB Stable
  Copy number: Unknown
Gene/Insert
  Gene/Insert name: None
Resource information
  A portion of this plasmid was derived from a plasmid made by: The plasmids were generated using pro-code vectors received from Dr Brian Brown at Mount Sinai and we have their permission via email for these to be deposited.
Terms and licenses: Academic/Nonprofit Terms; Industry Terms: Not Available to Industry
Depositor comments: Any stbl competent cell strain can be used for growing this plasmid.
How to cite: pMIHP-16187 AU1.OLLAS.VSVG was a gift from Adrian Liston (Addgene plasmid # 241498 ; http://n2t.net/addgene:241498 ; RRID:Addgene_241498)
